Addgene plasmid #62936: pET-6xHis-(-30)GFP
Purpose: Expression of 6xHis-(-30)GFP in bacterial cells
Depositing lab: David Liu. Depositing organization: Harvard University. Publication: Cationic lipid-mediated delivery of proteins enables efficient protein-based genome editing in vitro and in vivo. Zuris JA, Thompson DB, Shu Y, Guilinger JP, Bessen JL, Hu JH, Maeder ML, Joung JK, Chen ZY, Liu DR. Nat Biotechnol. 2015 Jan;33(1):73-80. doi: 10.1038/nbt.3081. Epub 2014 Oct 30. PubMed 25357182.
Backbone
  Vector backbone: pET29
  Backbone manufacturer: Novagen
  Backbone size w/o insert (bp): 5152
  Total vector size (bp): 5896
  Vector type: Bacterial Expression
Growth in bacteria
  Bacterial resistance: Ampicillin, 100 μg/mL
  Growth temperature: 37°C
  Growth strain: Mach1
  Growth instructions: For protein expression, transform into BL21 Star (DE3) cells. Induce at 0.6 OD with 0.5 mM IPTG final concentration. Growing overnight (16 hours) at 20-25 C.
  Copy number: High Copy
Gene/Insert
  Gene/Insert name: (-30)GFP
  Species: Synthetic
  Insert size (bp): 744
  Promoter: T7
  Tag / fusion protein: 6xHis tag (N terminal on insert)
  Cloning method: Restriction Enzyme; 5′ cloning site NcoI (not destroyed); 3′ cloning site KpnI (not destroyed)
  Sequencing primers: 5′ T7 promoter; 3′ T7 terminator
Terms and licenses: Academic/Nonprofit Terms; Industry Terms: Not Available to Industry
Depositor comments: Alternative plasmid name: pJAZ0008
How to cite: pET-6xHis-(-30)GFP was a gift from David Liu (Addgene plasmid # 62936 ; http://n2t.net/addgene:62936 ; RRID:Addgene_62936)
