[The description below was written by a language model from this plasmid's Addgene catalogue record and pLannotate feature annotations shown in this document.]
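Description:
pET-6xHis-(-30)GFP is a bacterial expression plasmid built on the Novagen pET29 backbone for producing an N-terminally 6xHis-tagged, synthetic GFP variant designated (-30)GFP in E. coli. It is about 5.9 kb in total, with a 744 bp insert cloned between NcoI and KpnI sites that were both retained. The plasmid is propagated through a ColE1/pMB1-type origin and selected with ampicillin via a β-lactamase gene under its own promoter. pET29 vectors normally carry kanamycin resistance, but both the catalogue entry and the sequence annotation agree on AmpR here. The catalogue lists the plasmid as high copy, although the feature table also shows the pBR322-derived rop gene and bom region, which are associated with copy-number restraint and mobilisation, respectively. An f1 origin is present as well, along with short remnants of a tetracycline resistance gene that are not functional markers.

Expression follows the standard pET arrangement. A T7 promoter, which spans the numbering origin of the sequenced record, is followed directly by a lac operator and the strong T7 gene 10 ribosome binding site, and transcription ends at a T7 terminator. The plasmid-borne lacI gene supplies repressor to keep the cassette quiet until IPTG is added, and transcription requires a host that provides T7 RNA polymerase, such as a DE3 lysogen. The annotation software recognises the coding region as superfolder GFP, consistent with the insert being an engineered derivative of that scaffold. Fragments of the S-tag and another tag annotated downstream appear to be backbone leftovers, and the record does not indicate that they are part of the expressed protein. The His tag allows metal-affinity purification, and the associated publication concerns cationic lipid-mediated protein delivery.
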