Features (pLannotate 1.2.2; 19 found; start..end, strand, type, name):
      3..27      +  protein_bind   lac operator: The lac repressor binds to the lac operator to inhibit transcription in E. coli. This inhibition can be relieved by adding lactose or isopropyl-β-D-thiogalactopyranoside (IPTG). lac repressor encoded by lacI
     42..64      +  RBS            RBS: efficient ribosome binding site from bacteriophage T7 gene 10 (Olins and Rangwala, 1989)
    104..814     +  CDS            Superfolder GFP: Superfolder GFP is a basic (constitutively fluorescent) green fluorescent protein published in 2005, derived from Aequorea victoria. It is reported to be a very rapidly-maturing weak dimer.
    842..883     +  CDS            S-Tag (fragment): affinity and epitope tag derived from pancreatic ribonuclease A
    913..930     +  CDS            SET1 (fragment): solubility-enhancement tag derived from T7 phage gene 10B
    938..985     +  terminator     T7 terminator: transcription terminator for bacteriophage T7 RNA polymerase
   1022..1477    +  rep_origin     f1 ori (sequence partly withheld): f1 bacteriophage origin of replication; arrow indicates direction of (+) strand synthesis
   1592..2452    -  CDS            AmpR: β-lactamase; bla; confers resistance to ampicillin, carbenicillin, and related antibiotics
   2453..2545    -  promoter       AmpR promoter: bla
   2626..3214    +  rep_origin     ori: high-copy-number ColE1/pMB1/pBR322/pUC origin of replication
   3400..3539    -  misc_feature   bom: basis of mobility region from pBR322
   3641..3832    -  CDS            rop: Rop protein, which maintains plasmids at low copy number; rop
   3849..4229    +  CDS            YPB1_ECOLX: Protein predicted: Swiss-Prot protein existence level 4. From Escherichia coli.
   4291..4355    -  CDS            TcR (fragment): tetracycline efflux protein; tet; confers resistance to tetracycline
   4370..4391    -  protein_bind   CAP binding site: CAP binding activates transcription in the presence of cAMP. E. coli catabolite activator protein
   4404..5486    -  CDS            lacI: lac repressor; lacI; The lac repressor binds to the lac operator to inhibit transcription in E. coli. This inhibition can be relieved by adding lactose or isopropyl-β-D-thiogalactopyranoside (IPTG).
   5487..5564    -  promoter       lacI promoter: lacI
   5572..5851    -  CDS            TcR (fragment): tetracycline efflux protein; tet; confers resistance to tetracycline
   5877..2       +  promoter       T7 promoter (across the origin): promoter for bacteriophage T7 RNA polymerase
>Addgene plasmid #62936 | pET-6xHis-(-30)GFP | addgene full sequence | sequence record 392967 | Addgene NGS Result
GGGGAATTGTGAGCGGATAACAATTCCCCTCTAGAAATAATTTTGTTTAACTTTAAGAAGGAGATATACC
ATGGGTCATCACCACCACCATCACGGTGGCGCTAGCAAAGGTGAAGAGCTGTTTGACGGTGTAGTACCGA
TCTTAGTGGAATTAGACGGCGACGTGAACGGTCACGAATTTAGCGTGCGCGGCGAGGGCGAAGGTGACGC
TACCGAGGGTGAATTGACCCTGAAGTTTATTTGCACAACAGGCGAATTACCCGTTCCGTGGCCCACCTTA
GTGACCACCCTGACCTATGGCGTTCAGTGCTTCAGTGATTACCCAGATCATATGGATCAACACGATTTTT
TCAAATCAGCCATGCCTGAAGGATATGTTCAAGAGCGTACAATCAGCTTCAAGGACGATGGCACCTATAA
AACGCGTGCGGAAGTGAAATTTGAAGGCGACACATTAGTAAACCGTATCGAACTGAAAGGTATCGACTTC
AAAGAAGACGGCAACATTTTAGGCCATAAGCTGGAATATAACTTTAATTCTCATGACGTGTATATTACGG
CCGATAAACAGGAAAACGGTATCAAGGCAGAATTTGAAATTCGCCATAACGTGGAGGACGGCAGCGTTCA
ATTAGCGGATCATTATCAACAAAACACGCCGATTGGTGATGGGCCTGTACTGTTACCTGACGATCACTAC
CTGAGCACGGAGTCAGCCCTGAGCAAAGATCCGAACGAAGACCGCGATCACATGGTTCTGTTAGAATTCG
TGACCGCTGCAGGCATTGATCATGGAATGGACGAGCTGTACAAGTAATAATGAGGTACCCTCGAGTCTGG
TAAAGAAACCGCTGCTGCGAAATTTGAACGCCAGCACATGGACTCGTCTACTAGCGCAGCTTAATTAACC
TAGGCTGCTGCCACCGCTGAGCAATAACTAGCATAACCCCTTGGGGCCTCTAAACGGGTCTTGAGGGGTT
TTTTGCTGAAAGGAGGAACTATATCCGGATTGGCGAATGGG
[124 nt withheld, positions 1022-1145]
C
[91 nt withheld, positions 1147-1237]
A
[49 nt withheld, positions 1239-1287]
CCTTTGACGTTGGAGTCCACGTTCTTT
[37 nt withheld, positions 1315-1351]
ACCCTATCTCGGTCTATTCTTTTGATTTATAAGGGATTTTGCCGATTTCGGCCTATTGGTTAAAAAATGA
GCTGATTTAACAAAAATTTAACGCGAATTTTAACAAAATATTAACGTTTACAATTTCTGGCGGCACGATG
GCATGAGATTATCAAAAAGGATCTTCACCTAGATCCTTTTAAATTAAAAATGAAGTTTTAAATCAATCTA
AAGTATATATGAGTAAACTTGGTCTGACAGTTACCAATGCTTAATCAGTGAGGCACCTATCTCAGCGATC
TGTCTATTTCGTTCATCCATAGTTGCCTGACTCCCCGTCGTGTAGATAACTACGATACGGGAGGGCTTAC
CATCTGGCCCCAGTGCTGCAATGATACCGCGAGACCCACGCTCACCGGCTCCAGATTTATCAGCAATAAA
CCAGCCAGCCGGAAGGGCCGAGCGCAGAAGTGGTCCTGCAACTTTATCCGCCTCCATCCAGTCTATTAAT
TGTTGCCGGGAAGCTAGAGTAAGTAGTTCGCCAGTTAATAGTTTGCGCAACGTTGTTGCCATTGCTACAG
GCATCGTGGTGTCACGCTCGTCGTTTGGTATGGCTTCATTCAGCTCCGGTTCCCAACGATCAAGGCGAGT
TACATGATCCCCCATGTTGTGCAAAAAAGCGGTTAGCTCCTTCGGTCCTCCGATCGTTGTCAGAAGTAAG
TTGGCCGCAGTGTTATCACTCATGGTTATGGCAGCACTGCATAATTCTCTTACTGTCATGCCATCCGTAA
GATGCTTTTCTGTGACTGGTGAGTACTCAACCAAGTCATTCTGAGAATAGTGTATGCGGCGACCGAGTTG
CTCTTGCCCGGCGTCAATACGGGATAATACCGCGCCACATAGCAGAACTTTAAAAGTGCTCATCATTGGA
AAACGTTCTTCGGGGCGAAAACTCTCAAGGATCTTACCGCTGTTGAGATCCAGTTCGATGTAACCCACTC
GTGCACCCAACTGATCTTCAGCATCTTTTACTTTCACCAGCGTTTCTGGGTGAGCAAAAACAGGAAGGCA
AAATGCCGCAAAAAAGGGAATAAGGGCGACACGGAAATGTTGAATACTCATACTCTTCCTTTTTCAATCA
TGATTGAAGCATTTATCAGGGTTATTGTCTCATGAGCGGATACATATTTGAATGTATTTAGAAAAATAAA
CAAATAGGTCATGACCAAAATCCCTTAACGTGAGTTTTCGTTCCACTGAGCGTCAGACCCCGTAGAAAAG
ATCAAAGGATCTTCTTGAGATCCTTTTTTTCTGCGCGTAATCTGCTGCTTGCAAACAAAAAAACCACCGC
TACCAGCGGTGGTTTGTTTGCCGGATCAAGAGCTACCAACTCTTTTTCCGAAGGTAACTGGCTTCAGCAG
AGCGCAGATACCAAATACTGTCCTTCTAGTGTAGCCGTAGTTAGGCCACCACTTCAAGAACTCTGTAGCA
CCGCCTACATACCTCGCTCTGCTAATCCTGTTACCAGTGGCTGCTGCCAGTGGCGATAAGTCGTGTCTTA
CCGGGTTGGACTCAAGACGATAGTTACCGGATAAGGCGCAGCGGTCGGGCTGAACGGGGGGTTCGTGCAC
ACAGCCCAGCTTGGAGCGAACGACCTACACCGAACTGAGATACCTACAGCGTGAGCTATGAGAAAGCGCC
ACGCTTCCCGAAGGGAGAAAGGCGGACAGGTATCCGGTAAGCGGCAGGGTCGGAACAGGAGAGCGCACGA
GGGAGCTTCCAGGGGGAAACGCCTGGTATCTTTATAGTCCTGTCGGGTTTCGCCACCTCTGACTTGAGCG
TCGATTTTTGTGATGCTCGTCAGGGGGGCGGAGCCTATGGAAAAACGCCAGCAACGCGGCCTTTTTACGG
TTCCTGGCCTTTTGCTGGCCTTTTGCTCACATGTTCTTTCCTGCGTTATCCCCTGATTCTGTGGATAACC
GTATTACCGCCTTTGAGTGAGCTGATACCGCTCGCCGCAGCCGAACGACCGAGCGCAGCGAGTCAGTGAG
CGAGGAAGCGGAAGAGCGCCTGATGCGGTATTTTCTCCTTACGCATCTGTGCGGTATTTCACACCGCAAT
GGTGCACTCTCAGTACAATCTGCTCTGATGCCGCATAGTTAAGCCAGTATACACTCCGCTATCGCTACGT
GACTGGGTCATGGCTGCGCCCCGACACCCGCCAACACCCGCTGACGCGCCCTGACGGGCTTGTCTGCTCC
CGGCATCCGCTTACAGACAAGCTGTGACCGTCTCCGGGAGCTGCATGTGTCAGAGGTTTTCACCGTCATC
ACCGAAACGCGCGAGGCAGCTGCGGTAAAGCTCATCAGCGTGGTCGTGAAGCGATTCACAGATGTCTGCC
TGTTCATCCGCGTCCAGCTCGTTGAGTTTCTCCAGAAGCGTTAATGTCTGGCTTCTGATAAAGCGGGCCA
TGTTAAGGGCGGTTTTTTCCTGTTTGGTCACTGATGCCTCCGTGTAAGGGGGATTTCTGTTCATGGGGGT
AATGATACCGATGAAACGAGAGAGGATGCTCACGATACGGGTTACTGATGATGAACATGCCCGGTTACTG
GAACGTTGTGAGGGTAAACAACTGGCGGTATGGATGCGGCGGGACCAGAGAAAAATCACTCAGGGTCAAT
GCCAGCGCTTCGTTAATACAGATGTAGGTGTTCCACAGGGTAGCCAGCAGCATCCTGCGATGCAGATCCG
GAACATAATGGTGCAGGGCGCTGACTTCCGCGTTTCCAGACTTTACGAAACACGGAAACCGAAGACCATT
CATGTTGTTGCTCAGGTCGCAGACGTTTTGCAGCAGCAGTCGCTTCACGTTCGCTCGCGTATCGGTGATT
CATTCTGCTAACCAGTAAGGCAACCCCGCCAGCCTAGCCGGGTCCTCAACGACAGGAGCACGATCATGCT
AGTCATGCCCCGCGCCCACCGGAAGGAGCTGACTGGGTTGAAGGCTCTCAAGGGCATCGGTCGAGATCCC
GGTGCCTAATGAGTGAGCTAACTTACATTAATTGCGTTGCGCTCACTGCCCGCTTTCCAGTCGGGAAACC
TGTCGTGCCAGCTGCATTAATGAATCGGCCAACGCGCGGGGAGAGGCGGTTTGCGTATTGGGCGCCAGGG
TGGTTTTTCTTTTCACCAGTGAGACGGGCAACAGCTGATTGCCCTTCACCGCCTGGCCCTGAGAGAGTTG
CAGCAAGCGGTCCACGCTGGTTTGCCCCAGCAGGCGAAAATCCTGTTTGATGGTGGTTAACGGCGGGATA
TAACATGAGCTGTCTTCGGTATCGTCGTATCCCACTACCGAGATGTCCGCACCAACGCGCAGCCCGGACT
CGGTAATGGCGCGCATTGCGCCCAGCGCCATCTGATCGTTGGCAACCAGCATCGCAGTGGGAACGATGCC
CTCATTCAGCATTTGCATGGTTTGTTGAAAACCGGACATGGCACTCCAGTCGCCTTCCCGTTCCGCTATC
GGCTGAATTTGATTGCGAGTGAGATATTTATGCCAGCCAGCCAGACGCAGACGCGCCGAGACAGAACTTA
ATGGGCCCGCTAACAGCGCGATTTGCTGGTGACCCAATGCGACCAGATGCTCCACGCCCAGTCGCGTACC
GTCTTCATGGGAGAAAATAATACTGTTGATGGGTGTCTGGTCAGAGACATCAAGAAATAACGCCGGAACA
TTAGTGCAGGCAGCTTCCACAGCAATGGCATCCTGGTCATCCAGCGGATAGTTAATGATCAGCCCACTGA
CGCGTTGCGCGAGAAGATTGTGCACCGCCGCTTTACAGGCTTCGACGCCGCTTCGTTCTACCATCGACAC
CACCACGCTGGCACCCAGTTGATCGGCGCGAGATTTAATCGCCGCGACAATTTGCGACGGCGCGTGCAGG
GCCAGACTGGAGGTGGCAACGCCAATCAGCAACGACTGTTTGCCCGCCAGTTGTTGTGCCACGCGGTTGG
GAATGTAATTCAGCTCCGCCATCGCCGCTTCCACTTTTTCCCGCGTTTTCGCAGAAACGTGGCTGGCCTG
GTTCACCACGCGGGAAACGGTCTGATAAGAGACACCGGCATACTCTGCGACATCGTATAACGTTACTGGT
TTCACATTCACCACCCTGAATTGACTCTCTTCCGGGCGCTATCATGCCATACCGCGAAAGGTTTTGCGCC
ATTCGATGGTGTCCGGGATCTCGACGCTCTCCCTTATGCGACTCCTGCATTAGGAAGCAGCCCAGTAGTA
GGTTGAGGCCGTTGAGCACCGCCGCCGCAAGGAATGGTGCATGCAAGGAGATGGCGCCCAACAGTCCCCC
GGCCACGGGGCCTGCCACCATACCCACGCCGAAACAAGCGCTCATGAGCCCGAAGTGGCGAGCCCGATCT
TCCCCATCGGTGATGTCGGCGATATAGGCGCCAGCAACCGCACCTGTGGCGCCGGTGATGCCGGCCACGA
TGCGTCCGGCGTAGAGGATCGAGATCGATCTCGATCCCGCGAAATTAATACGACTCACTATA
