>Addgene plasmid #62936 | pET-6xHis-(-30)GFP | addgene partial sequence | sequence record 111936 | pBRrevBam 5'-GGTGATGTCGGCGATATAGG-3'
ATGCCGGCCACGATGCGTCCGGCGTAGAGGATCGAGATCGATCTCGATCCCGCGAAATTAATACGACTCA
CTATAGGGGAATTGTGAGCGGATAACAATTCCCCTCTAGAAATAATTTTGTTTAACTTTAAGAAGGAGAT
ATACCATGGGTCATCACCACCACCATCACGGTGGCGCTAGCAAAGGTGAAGAGCTGTTTGACGGTGTAGT
ACCGATCTTAGTGGAATTAGACGGCGACGTGAACGGTCACGAATTTAGCGTGCGCGGCGAGGGCGAAGGT
GACGCTACCGAGGGTGAATTGACCCTGAAGTTTATTTGCACAACAGGCGAATTACCCGTTCCGTGGCCCA
CCTTAGTGACCACCCTGACCTATGGCGTTCAGTGCTTCAGTGATTACCCAGATCATATGGATCAACACGA
TTTTTTCAAATCAGCCATGCCTGAAGGATATGTTCAAGAGCGTACAATCAGCTTCAAGGACGATGGCACC
TATAAAACGCGTGCGGAAGTGAAATTTGAAGGCGACACATTAGTAAACCGTATCGAACTGAAAGGTATCG
ACTTCAAAGAAGACGGCAACATTTTAGGCCATAAGCTGGAATATAACTTTAATTCTCATGACGTGTATAT
TACGGCCGATAAACAGGAAAACGGTATCAAGGCAGAATTTGAAATTCGCCATAACGTGGAGGACGGCAGC
GTTCAATTAGCGGATCATTATCAACAAAACACGCCGATTGGTGATGGGCCTGTACTGTTACCTGACGATC
ACTACCTGAGCACGGAGTCAGCCCTGAGCAAAGATCCGAACGAAGACCGCGATCACATGGTTCTGTTAGA
ATTCGTGACCGCTGCAGGCATTGATCATGGAATGGACGAGCTGTAC
