>Addgene plasmid #62936 | pET-6xHis-(-30)GFP | addgene partial sequence | sequence record 111996 | T7term 5'-GCTAGTTATTGCTCAGCGG-3'
GTAGACGAGTCCATGTGCTGGCGTTCAAATTTCGCAGCAGCGGTTTCTTTACCAGACTCGAGGGTACCTC
ATTATTACTTGTACAGCTCGTCCATTCCATGATCAATGCCTGCAGCGGTCACGAATTCTAACAGAACCAT
GTGATCGCGGTCTTCGTTCGGATCTTTGCTCAGGGCTGACTCCGTGCTCAGGTAGTGATCGTCAGGTAAC
AGTACAGGCCCATCACCAATCGGCGTGTTTTGTTGATAATGATCCGCTAATTGAACGCTGCCGTCCTCCA
CGTTATGGCGAATTTCAAATTCTGCCTTGATACCGTTTTCCTGTTTATCGGCCGTAATATACACGTCATG
AGAATTAAAGTTATATTCCAGCTTATGGCCTAAAATGTTGCCGTCTTCTTTGAAGTCGATACCTTTCAGT
TCGATACGGTTTACTAATGTGTCGCCTTCAAATTTCACTTCCGCACGCGTTTTATAGGTGCCATCGTCCT
TGAAGCTGATTGTACGCTCTTGAACATATCCTTCAGGCATGGCTGATTTGAAAAAATCGTGTTGATCCAT
ATGATCTGGGTAATCACTGAAGCACTGAACGCCATAGGTCAGGGTGGTCACTAAGGTGGGCCACGGAACG
GGTAATTCGCCTGTTGTGCAAATAAACTTCAGGGTCAATTCACCCTCGGTAGCGTCACCTTCGCCCTCGC
CGCGCACGCTAAATTCGTGACCGTTCACGTCGCCGTCTAATTCCACTAAGATCGGTACTACACCGTCAAA
CAGCTCTTCACCTTTGCTAGCGCCACCGTGATGGTGGTGGTGATGACCCATGGTATATCTCCTTCTTAAA
GTTAAACAAA
